LOCUS       Exported 6239 bp ds-DNA circular SYN 12-MAY-2021
DEFINITION  mammalian expression of Kir2.1.
ACCESSION   .
VERSION     .
KEYWORDS    CMV-GFP-Kir2.1
SOURCE      synthetic DNA construct
  ORGANISM  synthetic DNA construct
REFERENCE   1 (bases 1 to 6239)
  TITLE     Bikash Pattnaik Lab plasmids
REFERENCE   2 (bases 1 to 6239)
  AUTHORS   .
  TITLE     Direct Submission
  JOURNAL   Exported May 12, 2021 from SnapGene Server 1.1.58
            http://www.snapgene.com
FEATURES             Location/Qualifiers
     source          1..6239
                     /organism="synthetic DNA construct"
                     /mol_type="other DNA"
     protein_bind    17..37
                     /gene="mutant version of attB"
                     /label=attB4
                     /bound_moiety="BP Clonase(TM)"
                     /note="core recombination site for the Gateway(R) BP
                     reaction"
     enhancer        98..401
                     /label=CMV enhancer
                     /note="human cytomegalovirus immediate early enhancer"
     promoter        402..605
                     /label=CMV promoter
                     /note="human cytomegalovirus (CMV) immediate early
                     promoter"
     protein_bind    626..650
                     /gene="mutant version of attB"
                     /label=attB1
                     /bound_moiety="BP Clonase(TM)"
                     /note="recombination site for the Gateway(R) BP reaction"
     regulatory      651..660
                     /regulatory_class="other"
                     /note="vertebrate consensus sequence for strong initiation
                     of translation (Kozak, 1987)"
     CDS             657..1373
                     /codon_start=1
                     /product="enhanced GFP"
                     /label=EGFP
                     /translation="MVSKGEELFTGVVPILVELDGDVNGHKFSVSGEGEGDATYGKLTL
                     KFICTTGKLPVPWPTLVTTLTYGVQCFSRYPDHMKQHDFFKSAMPEGYVQERTIFFKDD
                     GNYKTRAEVKFEGDTLVNRIELKGIDFKEDGNILGHKLEYNYNSHNVYIMADKQKNGIK
                     VNFKIRHNIEDGSVQLADHYQQNTPIGDGPVLLPDNHYLSTQSALSKDPNEKRDHMVLL
                     EFVTAAGITLGMDELYK"
     CDS             657..1373
                     /codon_start=1
                     /product="the original enhanced GFP (Yang et al., 1996)"
                     /label=EGFP
                     /note="mammalian codon-optimized"
                     /translation="MVSKGEELFTGVVPILVELDGDVNGHKFSVSGEGEGDATYGKLTL
                     KFICTTGKLPVPWPTLVTTLTYGVQCFSRYPDHMKQHDFFKSAMPEGYVQERTIFFKDD
                     GNYKTRAEVKFEGDTLVNRIELKGIDFKEDGNILGHKLEYNYNSHNVYIMADKQKNGIK
                     VNFKIRHNIEDGSVQLADHYQQNTPIGDGPVLLPDNHYLSTQSALSKDPNEKRDHMVLL
                     EFVTAAGITLGMDELYK"
     primer_bind     complement(702..723)
                     /label=EGFP-N
                     /note="EGFP, reverse primer"
     primer_bind     complement(963..982)
                     /label=EXFP-R
                     /note="For distinguishing EGFP variants, reverse primer"
     primer_bind     1310..1331
                     /label=EGFP-C
                     /note="EGFP, forward primer"
     regulatory      1443..1452
                     /regulatory_class="other"
                     /note="vertebrate consensus sequence for strong initiation
                     of translation (Kozak, 1987)"
     protein_bind    complement(2670..2694)
                     /gene="mutant version of attB"
                     /label=attB2
                     /bound_moiety="BP Clonase(TM)"
                     /note="recombination site for the Gateway(R) BP reaction"
     polyA_signal    2723..2844
                     /label=SV40 poly(A) signal
                     /note="SV40 polyadenylation signal"
     primer_bind     complement(2734..2753)
                     /label=EBV-rev
                     /note="SV40 polyA terminator, reverse primer"
     primer_bind     2788..2807
                     /label=SV40pA-R
                     /note="SV40 polyA, reverse primer"
     enhancer        2942..3321
                     /label=CMV enhancer
                     /note="human cytomegalovirus immediate early enhancer"
     promoter        3322..3525
                     /label=CMV promoter
                     /note="human cytomegalovirus (CMV) immediate early
                     promoter"
     regulatory      3552..3561
                     /regulatory_class="other"
                     /note="vertebrate consensus sequence for strong initiation
                     of translation (Kozak, 1987)"
     CDS             3558..3956
                     /codon_start=1
                     /gene="Aspergillus terreus BSD"
                     /product="blasticidin S deaminase"
                     /label=BSD
                     /note="confers resistance to blasticidin"
                     /translation="MAKPLSQEESTLIERATATINSIPISEDYSVASAALSSDGRIFTG
                     VNVYHFTGGPCAELVVLGTAAAAAAGNLTCIVAIGNENRGILSPCGRCRQVLLDLHPGI
                     KAIVKDSDGQPTAVGIRELLPSGYVWEG"
     primer_bind     complement(3994..4011)
                     /label=BGH-rev
                     /note="Bovine growth hormone terminator, reverse primer.
                     Also called BGH reverse"
     polyA_signal    4000..4224
                     /label=bGH poly(A) signal
                     /note="bovine growth hormone polyadenylation signal"
     primer_bind     complement(4249..4266)
                     /label=L4440
                     /note="L4440 vector, forward primer"
     rep_origin      complement(4420..5008)
                     /direction=LEFT
                     /label=ori
                     /note="high-copy-number ColE1/pMB1/pBR322/pUC origin of
                     replication"
     primer_bind     complement(4500..4519)
                     /label=pBR322ori-F
                     /note="pBR322 origin, forward primer"
     CDS             complement(5179..6039)
                     /codon_start=1
                     /gene="bla"
                     /product="beta-lactamase"
                     /label=AmpR
                     /note="confers resistance to ampicillin, carbenicillin, and
                     related antibiotics"
                     /translation="MSIQHFRVALIPFFAAFCLPVFAHPETLVKVKDAEDQLGARVGYI
                     ELDLNSGKILESFRPEERFPMMSTFKVLLCGAVLSRIDAGQEQLGRRIHYSQNDLVEYS
                     PVTEKHLTDGMTVRELCSAAITMSDNTAANLLLTTIGGPKELTAFLHNMGDHVTRLDRW
                     EPELNEAIPNDERDTTMPVAMATTLRKLLTGELLTLASRQQLIDWMEADKVAGPLLRSA
                     LPAGWFIADKSGAGERGSRGIIAALGPDGKPSRIVVIYTTGSQATMDERNRQIAEIGAS
                     LIKHW"
     primer_bind     5802..5821
                     /label=Amp-R
                     /note="Ampicillin resistance gene, reverse primer"
     promoter        complement(6040..6144)
                     /gene="bla"
                     /label=AmpR promoter
     primer_bind     6212..6230
                     /label=pBRforEco
                     /note="pBR322 vectors, upsteam of EcoRI site, forward
                     primer"
ORIGIN
        1 ggcgcgccgc ggccgccaac tttgtataga aaagttgtag ttattaatag taatcaatta
       61 cggggtcatt agttcatagc ccatatatgg agttccgcgt tacataactt acggtaaatg
      121 gcccgcctgg ctgaccgccc aacgaccccc gcccattgac gtcaataatg acgtatgttc
      181 ccatagtaac gccaataggg actttccatt gacgtcaatg ggtggagtat ttacggtaaa
      241 ctgcccactt ggcagtacat caagtgtatc atatgccaag tacgccccct attgacgtca
      301 atgacggtaa atggcccgcc tggcattatg cccagtacat gaccttatgg gactttccta
      361 cttggcagta catctacgta ttagtcatcg ctattaccat ggtgatgcgg ttttggcagt
      421 acatcaatgg gcgtggatag cggtttgact cacggggatt tccaagtctc caccccattg
      481 acgtcaatgg gagtttgttt tggcaccaaa atcaacggga ctttccaaaa tgtcgtaaca
      541 actccgcccc attgacgcaa atgggcggta ggcgtgtacg gtgggaggtc tatataagca
      601 gagctggttt agtgaaccgt cagatccaag tttgtacaaa aaagcaggct gccaccatgg
      661 tgagcaaggg cgaggagctg ttcaccgggg tggtgcccat cctggtcgag ctggacggcg
      721 acgtaaacgg ccacaagttc agcgtgtccg gcgagggcga gggcgatgcc acctacggca
      781 agctgaccct gaagttcatc tgcaccaccg gcaagctgcc cgtgccctgg cccaccctcg
      841 tgaccaccct gacctacggc gtgcagtgct tcagccgcta ccccgaccac atgaagcagc
      901 acgacttctt caagtccgcc atgcccgaag gctacgtcca ggagcgcacc atcttcttca
      961 aggacgacgg caactacaag acccgcgccg aggtgaagtt cgagggcgac accctggtga
     1021 accgcatcga gctgaagggc atcgacttca aggaggacgg caacatcctg gggcacaagc
     1081 tggagtacaa ctacaacagc cacaacgtct atatcatggc cgacaagcag aagaacggca
     1141 tcaaggtgaa cttcaagatc cgccacaaca tcgaggacgg cagcgtgcag ctcgccgacc
     1201 actaccagca gaacaccccc atcggcgacg gccccgtgct gctgcccgac aaccactacc
     1261 tgagcaccca gtccgccctg agcaaagacc ccaacgagaa gcgcgatcac atggtcctgc
     1321 tggagttcgt gaccgccgcc gggatcactc tcggcatgga cgagctgtac aaggaattcc
     1381 ccggcagtgt gcgaaccaac cgctacagca tcgtctcttc agaagaagac ggtatgaagt
     1441 tggccaccat ggcagttgca aatggctttg ggaacgggaa gagtaaagtc cacacccgac
     1501 aacagtgcag gagccgcttt gtgaagaaag atggccactg taatgttcag ttcatcaatg
     1561 tgggtgagaa ggggcaacgg tacctcgcag acatcttcac cacgtgtgtg gacattcgct
     1621 ggcggtggat gctggttatc ttctgcctgg ctttcgtcct gtcatggctg ttttttggct
     1681 gtgtgttttg gttgatagct ctgctccatg gggacctgga tgcatccaaa gagggcaaag
     1741 cttgtgtgtc cgaggtcaac agcttcacgg ctgccttcct cttctccatt gagacccaga
     1801 caaccatagg ctatggtttc agatgtgtca cggatgaatg cccaattgct gttttcatgg
     1861 tggtgttcca gtcaatcgtg ggctgcatca tcgatgcttt catcattggc gcagtcatgg
     1921 ccaagatggc aaagccaaag aagagaaacg agactcttgt cttcagtcac aatgccgtga
     1981 ttgccatgag agacggcaag ctgtgtttga tgtggcgagt gggcaatctt cggaaaagcc
     2041 acttggtgga agctcatgtt cgagcacagc tcctcaaatc cagaattact tctgaagggg
     2101 agtatatccc tctggatcaa atagacatca atgttgggtt tgacagtgga atcgatcgta
     2161 tatttctggt gtccccaatc actatagtcc atgaaataga tgaagacagt cctttatatg
     2221 atttgagtaa acaggacatt gacaacgcag actttgaaat cgtggtcata ctggaaggca
     2281 tggtggaagc cactgccatg acgacacagt gccgtagctc ttatctagca aatgaaatcc
     2341 tgtggggcca ccgctatgag cctgtgctct ttgaagagaa gcactactac aaagtggact
     2401 attccaggtt ccacaaaact tacgaagtcc ccaacactcc cctttgtagt gccagagact
     2461 tagcagaaaa gaaatatatc ctctcaaatg caaattcatt ttgctatgaa aatgaagttg
     2521 ccctcacaag caaagaggaa gacgacagtg aaaatggagt tccagaaagc actagtacgg
     2581 acacgccccc tgacatagac cttcacaacc aggcaagtgt acctctagag cccaggccct
     2641 tacggcgaga gtcggagata tgaggatcca cccagctttc ttgtacaaag tggtgatggc
     2701 cggccgcttc gagcagacat gataagatac attgatgagt ttggacaaac cacaactaga
     2761 atgcagtgaa aaaaatgctt tatttgtgaa atttgtgatg ctattgcttt atttgtaacc
     2821 attataagct gcaataaaca agttaacaac aacaattgca ttcattttat gtttcaggtt
     2881 cagggggagg tgtgggaggt tttttaaagc aagtaaaacc tctacaaatg tggtacgcgt
     2941 tgacattgat tattgactag ttattaatag taatcaatta cggggtcatt agttcatagc
     3001 ccatatatgg agttccgcgt tacataactt acggtaaatg gcccgcctgg ctgaccgccc
     3061 aacgaccccc gcccattgac gtcaataatg acgtatgttc ccatagtaac gccaataggg
     3121 actttccatt gacgtcaatg ggtggagtat ttacggtaaa ctgcccactt ggcagtacat
     3181 caagtgtatc atatgccaag tacgccccct attgacgtca atgacggtaa atggcccgcc
     3241 tggcattatg cccagtacat gaccttatgg gactttccta cttggcagta catctacgta
     3301 ttagtcatcg ctattaccat ggtgatgcgg ttttggcagt acatcaatgg gcgtggatag
     3361 cggtttgact cacggggatt tccaagtctc caccccattg acgtcaatgg gagtttgttt
     3421 tggcaccaaa atcaacggga ctttccaaaa tgtcgtaaca actccgcccc attgacgcaa
     3481 atgggcggta ggcgtgtacg gtgggaggtc tatataagca gagctctctg gctaactaga
     3541 gaacccactg cgccaccatg gccaagcctt tgtctcaaga agaatccacc ctcattgaaa
     3601 gagcaacggc tacaatcaac agcatcccca tctctgaaga ctacagcgtc gccagcgcag
     3661 ctctctctag cgacggccgc atcttcactg gtgtcaatgt atatcatttt actgggggac
     3721 cttgtgcaga actcgtggtg ctgggcactg ctgctgctgc ggcagctggc aacctgactt
     3781 gtatcgtcgc gatcggaaat gagaacaggg gcatcttgag cccctgcgga cggtgccgac
     3841 aggtgcttct cgatctgcat cctgggatca aagccatagt gaaggacagt gatggacagc
     3901 cgacggcagt tgggattcgt gaattgctgc cctctggtta tgtgtgggag ggctaactcg
     3961 agtctagagg gcccgtttaa acccgctgat cagcctcgac tgtgccttct agttgccagc
     4021 catctgttgt ttgcccctcc cccgtgcctt ccttgaccct ggaaggtgcc actcccactg
     4081 tcctttccta ataaaatgag gaaattgcat cgcattgtct gagtaggtgt cattctattc
     4141 tggggggtgg ggtggggcag gacagcaagg gggaggattg ggaagacaat agcaggcatg
     4201 ctggggatgc ggtgggctct atgggcggcc gcggcgctct tccgcttcct cgctcactga
     4261 ctcgctgcgc tcggtcgttc ggctgcggcg agcggtatca gctcactcaa aggcggtaat
     4321 acggttatcc acagaatcag gggataacgc aggaaagaac atgtgagcaa aaggccagca
     4381 aaaggccagg aaccgtaaaa aggccgcgtt gctggcgttt ttccataggc tccgcccccc
     4441 tgacgagcat cacaaaaatc gacgctcaag tcagaggtgg cgaaacccga caggactata
     4501 aagataccag gcgtttcccc ctggaagctc cctcgtgcgc tctcctgttc cgaccctgcc
     4561 gcttaccgga tacctgtccg cctttctctc ttcgggaagc gtggcgcttt ctcatagctc
     4621 acgctgtagg tatctcagtt cggtgtaggt cgttcgctcc aagctgggct gtgtgcacga
     4681 accccccgtt cagcccgacc gctgcgcctt atccggtaac tatcgtcttg agtccaaccc
     4741 ggtaagacac gacttatcgc cactggcagc agccactggt aacaggatta gcagagcgag
     4801 gtatgtaggc ggtgctacag agttcttgaa gtggtggcct aactacggct acactagaag
     4861 aacagtattt ggtatctgcg ctctgctgaa gccagttacc ttcggaaaaa gagttggtag
     4921 ctcttgatcc ggcaaacaaa ccaccgctgg tagcggtggt ttttttgttt gcaagcagca
     4981 gattacgcgc agaaaaaaag gatctcaaga agatcctttg atcttttcta cggggtctga
     5041 cgctcagtgg aacgaaaact cacgttaagg gattttggtc atgagattat caaaaaggat
     5101 cttcacctag atccttttaa attaaaaatg aagttttaaa tcaatctaaa gtatatatga
     5161 gtaaacttgg tctgacagtt accaatgctt aatcagtgag gcacctatct cagcgatctg
     5221 tctatttcgt tcatccatag ttgcctgact ccccgtcgtg tagataacta cgatacggga
     5281 gggcttacca tctggcccca gtgctgcaat gataccgcga gacccacgct caccggctcc
     5341 agatttatca gcaataaacc agccagccgg aagggccgag cgcagaagtg gtcctgcaac
     5401 tttatccgcc tccatccagt ctattaattg ttgccgggaa gctagagtaa gtagttcgcc
     5461 agttaatagt ttgcgcaacg ttgttgccat tgctacaggc atcgtggtgt cacgctcgtc
     5521 gtttggtatg gcttcattca gctccggttc ccaacgatca aggcgagtta catgatcccc
     5581 catgttgtgc aaaaaagcgg ttagctcctt cggtcctccg atcgttgtca gaagtaagtt
     5641 ggccgcagtg ttatcactca tggttatggc agcactgcat aattctctta ctgtcatgcc
     5701 atccgtaaga tgcttttctg tgactggtga gtactcaacc aagtcattct gagaatagtg
     5761 tatgcggcga ccgagttgct cttgcccggc gtcaatacgg gataataccg cgccacatag
     5821 cagaacttta aaagtgctca tcattggaaa acgttcttcg gggcgaaaac tctcaaggat
     5881 cttaccgctg ttgagatcca gttcgatgta acccactcgt gcacccaact gatcttcagc
     5941 atcttttact ttcaccagcg tttctgggtg agcaaaaaca ggaaggcaaa atgccgcaaa
     6001 aaagggaata agggcgacac ggaaatgttg aatactcata ctcttccttt ttcaatatta
     6061 ttgaagcatt tatcagggtt attgtctcat gagcggatac atatttgaat gtatttagaa
     6121 aaataaacaa ataggggttc cgcgcacatt tccccgaaaa gtgccacctg acgtctaaga
     6181 aaccattatt atcatgacat taacctataa aaataggcgt atcacgaggc cctttcgtc
//
