[The description below was written by a language model from this plasmid's Addgene catalogue record and the feature table of its GenBank file.]
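Description:
CMV-GFP-Kir2.1 is a 6.2 kb mammalian expression plasmid built on the VectorBuilder pRP[Exp]-Bsd backbone for expressing the human inward-rectifier potassium channel Kir2.1 (KCNJ2) as a fluorescent fusion. It is maintained in E. coli through a high-copy ColE1/pUC-type origin and a beta-lactamase (AmpR) gene conferring ampicillin resistance. For selection in mammalian cells it carries a separate cassette in which a second CMV enhancer/promoter drives the Aspergillus terreus blasticidin S deaminase gene, terminated by a bovine growth hormone polyadenylation signal. This allows enrichment or stable selection of transfected cells with blasticidin.

The main expression unit consists of the human cytomegalovirus immediate-early enhancer and promoter, a Kozak consensus, and a mammalian codon-optimised EGFP open reading frame, followed by the KCNJ2 insert and an SV40 polyadenylation signal. The catalogue lists EGFP as an N-terminal tag on the insert, and the stated insert size of about 2 kb fits EGFP plus the channel coding sequence. The feature table does not annotate the KCNJ2 coding region itself. It leaves the stretch between EGFP and the attB2 site unlabelled apart from a second Kozak-like motif shortly downstream of EGFP, so the linker and exact fusion junction cannot be read from the record. The attB4, attB1 and attB2 sites flanking the promoter and the coding region are remnants of Gateway-style recombinational assembly, although the catalogue lists restriction enzyme cloning with unknown sites.

The construct is suited to transient or blasticidin-selected expression of GFP-tagged Kir2.1 in cultured mammalian cells, where the fluorescence identifies expressing cells and reports channel localisation. The record gives no more specific application.
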