Addgene plasmid #107184: CMV-GFP-Kir2.1
Purpose: mammalian expression of Kir2.1
Depositing lab: Bikash Pattnaik. Depositing organization: University of Wisconsin, Madison.
Backbone
  Vector backbone: pRP[Exp]-Bsd
  Backbone manufacturer: Vector Builder
  Vector type: Mammalian Expression
  Selectable markers: Blasticidin
Growth in bacteria
  Bacterial resistance: Ampicillin, 100 μg/mL
  Growth temperature: 37°C
  Growth strain: DH5alpha
  Copy number: High Copy
Gene/Insert
  Gene/Insert name: KCNJ2
  Species: H. sapiens (human)
  Insert size (bp): 2013
  GenBank ID: NM_000891.2
  Entrez Gene: KCNJ2 (a.k.a. ATFB9, HHBIRK1, HHIRK1, IRK1, KIR2.1, LQT7, SQT3)
  Promoter: CMV
  Tag / fusion protein: EGFP (N terminal on insert)
  Cloning method: Restriction Enzyme; 5′ cloning site unknown (unknown if destroyed); 3′ cloning site unknown (unknown if destroyed)
  Sequencing primers: 5′ EGFP-C
Terms and licenses: Academic/Nonprofit Terms; Industry Terms: Not Available to Industry
How to cite: CMV-GFP-Kir2.1 was a gift from Bikash Pattnaik (Addgene plasmid # 107184 ; http://n2t.net/addgene:107184 ; RRID:Addgene_107184)
